Addgene plasmid #121221: pUC57-Kan_BR29_00106461
Purpose: Level 0 Golden-Gate compatible vector
Depositing lab: Sophien Kamoun. Depositing organization: Sainsbury Laboratory, Norwich. Publication: A Clone Resource of Magnaporthe oryzae Effectors That Share Sequence and Structural Similarities Across Host-Specific Lineages. Petit-Houdenot Y, Langner T, Harant A, Win J, Kamoun S. Mol Plant Microbe Interact. 2020 Aug;33(8):1032-1035. doi: 10.1094/MPMI-03-20-0052-A. Epub 2020 Jun 22. PubMed 32460610.
Backbone
  Vector backbone: pUC57-Kan
  Backbone size w/o insert (bp): 2626
  Vector type: Golden Gate
  Selectable markers: lacZ
Growth in bacteria
  Bacterial resistance: Kanamycin, 50 μg/mL
  Growth temperature: 37°C
  Growth strain: DH5alpha
  Copy number: High Copy
Gene/Insert
  Gene/Insert name: BR29_00106461
  Mutation: Magnaporthe grisea
  Cloning method: Restriction Enzyme; 5′ cloning site EcoRV (unknown if destroyed); 3′ cloning site EcoRV (unknown if destroyed)
  Sequencing primers: 5′ M13Fw; 3′ M13Rv
Terms and licenses: Academic/Nonprofit Terms; Industry Terms: Not Available to Industry
How to cite: pUC57-Kan_BR29_00106461 was a gift from Sophien Kamoun (Addgene plasmid # 121221 ; http://n2t.net/addgene:121221 ; RRID:Addgene_121221)
