[The description below was written by a language model from this plasmid's Addgene catalogue record and pLannotate feature annotations shown in this document.]
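Description:
pUC57-Kan_BR29_00106461 is a small, high-copy E. coli cloning plasmid that serves as a Level 0 module for Golden Gate assembly. It is built on the pUC57-Kan backbone (2,626 bp without insert; the full deposited sequence is 2,860 nt) and replicates from a ColE1/pUC-type origin. Selection is by kanamycin, conferred by an aph(3')-Ia aminoglycoside phosphotransferase gene that the annotation places directly downstream of the AmpR (bla) promoter. Residual backbone pieces, namely fragments of bom, rop and lacI, are annotated but are only partial remnants.

The insert, BR29_00106461, was placed in the EcoRV site within the lacZα region. The feature table is consistent with this: the lac promoter, lac operator and CAP binding site are separated by an unannotated gap of roughly 300 bp from a truncated lacZα fragment. That gap is where the insert presumably lies, although it was not itself annotated. lacZ is listed as a selectable marker, reflecting the blue/white screening capability of the parental vector, and the flanking M13 forward and reverse primer sites are used for sequence verification. The record lists Magnaporthe grisea as the source (in the mutation field), and the associated publication describes a clone resource of Magnaporthe oryzae effectors that share sequence and structural similarity across host-specific lineages, so the insert is evidently one such candidate effector sequence. Its function, the exact boundaries of the cloned region, and the type IIS enzyme or overhangs used for assembly are not stated. As a Level 0 part, it carries no expression promoter of its own for the effector and is meant as a donor module for building higher-level expression constructs.
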