Features (pLannotate 1.2.2; 10 found; start..end, strand, type, name):
    137..236     +  misc_feature   bom (fragment): basis of mobility region from pBR322
    242..399     -  CDS            lacZα (fragment): LacZα fragment of β-galactosidase; lacZ fragment
    708..724     -  protein_bind   lac operator: The lac repressor binds to the lac operator to inhibit transcription in E. coli. This inhibition can be relieved by adding lactose or isopropyl-β-D-thiogalactopyranoside (IPTG). lac repressor encoded by lacI
    732..762     -  promoter       lac promoter: promoter for the E. coli lac operon
    777..798     -  protein_bind   CAP binding site: CAP binding activates transcription in the presence of cAMP. E. coli catabolite activator protein
    811..903     -  CDS            lacI (fragment): lac repressor; lacI; The lac repressor binds to the lac operator to inhibit transcription in E. coli. This inhibition can be relieved by adding lactose or isopropyl-β-D-thiogalactopyranoside (IPTG).
   1086..1674    -  rep_origin     ori: high-copy-number ColE1/pMB1/pBR322/pUC origin of replication
   1845..2660    -  CDS            KanR: aminoglycoside phosphotransferase; aph(3')-Ia; confers resistance to kanamycin in bacteria or G418 (Geneticin®) in eukaryotes
   2661..2765    -  promoter       AmpR promoter: bla
   2860..35      +  CDS            rop (fragment) (across the origin): Rop protein, which maintains plasmids at low copy number; rop
>Addgene plasmid #121221 | pUC57-Kan_BR29_00106461 | depositor full sequence | sequence record 231241 | pUC57-Kan_BR29_00106461 sequence 2860 bps
TCGCGCGTTTCGGTGATGACGGTGAAAACCTCTGACACATGCAGCTCCCGGAGACGGTCACAGCTTGTCT
GTAAGCGGATGCCGGGAGCAGACAAGCCCGTCAGGGCGCGTCAGCGGGTGTTGGCGGGTGTCGGGGCTGG
CTTAACTATGCGGCATCAGAGCAGATTGTACTGAGAGTGCACCATATGCGGTGTGAAATACCGCACAGAT
GCGTAAGGAGAAAATACCGCATCAGGCGCCATTCGCCATTCAGGCTGCGCAACTGTTGGGAAGGGCGATC
GGTGCGGGCCTCTTCGCTATTACGCCAGCTGGCGAAAGGGGGATGTGCTGCAAGGCGATTAAGTTGGGTA
ACGCCAGGGTTTTCCCAGTCACGACGTTGTAAAACGACGGCCAGTGAATTGACGCGTATTGGGATGGAAC
TTGGTCTCTAAGCTCAAACTGGATCAGCAGACAACCATTCTGGACCTGGTTTACCATTAGCCAAAATAAC
TTGACATCTAGAATCTTGAGCATGAACAACCAATTCAGTACCATCAGCAATAATAGTATCAATTTCACCA
ATTCTAACAACACCAACTTGTCTCCTAGATTTATTAGAACCAGTAAAATAAGCACAAAATTCTGGAGCAG
CCATTAGAGACCAAGTTCCATCCCAATGGCGCGCCGAGCTTGGCTCGAGCATGGTCATAGCTGTTTCCTG
TGTGAAATTGTTATCCGCTCACAATTCCACACAACATACGAGCCGGAAGCATAAAGTGTAAAGCCTGGGG
TGCCTAATGAGTGAGCTAACTCACATTAATTGCGTTGCGCTCACTGCCCGCTTTCCAGTCGGGAAACCTG
TCGTGCCAGCTGCATTAATGAATCGGCCAACGCGCGGGGAGAGGCGGTTTGCGTATTGGGCGCTCTTCCG
CTTCCTCGCTCACTGACTCGCTGCGCTCGGTCGTTCGGCTGCGGCGAGCGGTATCAGCTCACTCAAAGGC
GGTAATACGGTTATCCACAGAATCAGGGGATAACGCAGGAAAGAACATGTGAGCAAAAGGCCAGCAAAAG
GCCAGGAACCGTAAAAAGGCCGCGTTGCTGGCGTTTTTCCATAGGCTCCGCCCCCCTGACGAGCATCACA
AAAATCGACGCTCAAGTCAGAGGTGGCGAAACCCGACAGGACTATAAAGATACCAGGCGTTTCCCCCTGG
AAGCTCCCTCGTGCGCTCTCCTGTTCCGACCCTGCCGCTTACCGGATACCTGTCCGCCTTTCTCCCTTCG
GGAAGCGTGGCGCTTTCTCATAGCTCACGCTGTAGGTATCTCAGTTCGGTGTAGGTCGTTCGCTCCAAGC
TGGGCTGTGTGCACGAACCCCCCGTTCAGCCCGACCGCTGCGCCTTATCCGGTAACTATCGTCTTGAGTC
CAACCCGGTAAGACACGACTTATCGCCACTGGCAGCAGCCACTGGTAACAGGATTAGCAGAGCGAGGTAT
GTAGGCGGTGCTACAGAGTTCTTGAAGTGGTGGCCTAACTACGGCTACACTAGAAGAACAGTATTTGGTA
TCTGCGCTCTGCTGAAGCCAGTTACCTTCGGAAAAAGAGTTGGTAGCTCTTGATCCGGCAAACAAACCAC
CGCTGGTAGCGGTGGTTTTTTTGTTTGCAAGCAGCAGATTACGCGCAGAAAAAAAGGATCTCAAGAAGAT
CCTTTGATCTTTTCTACGGGGTCTGACGCTCAGTGGAACGAAAACTCACGTTAAGGGATTTTGGTCATGA
GATTATCAAAAAGGATCTTCACCTAGATCCTTTTAAATTAAAAATGAAGTTTTAAATCAATCTAAAGTAT
ATATGAGTAAACTTGGTCTGACAGTTAGAAAAACTCATCGAGCATCAAATGAAACTGCAATTTATTCATA
TCAGGATTATCAATACCATATTTTTGAAAAAGCCGTTTCTGTAATGAAGGAGAAAACTCACCGAGGCAGT
TCCATAGGATGGCAAGATCCTGGTATCGGTCTGCGATTCCGACTCGTCCAACATCAATACAACCTATTAA
TTTCCCCTCGTCAAAAATAAGGTTATCAAGTGAGAAATCACCATGAGTGACGACTGAATCCGGTGAGAAT
GGCAAAAGTTTATGCATTTCTTTCCAGACTTGTTCAACAGGCCAGCCATTACGCTCGTCATCAAAATCAC
TCGCATCAACCAAACCGTTATTCATTCGTGATTGCGCCTGAGCGAGACGAAATACGCGATCGCTGTTAAA
AGGACAATTACAAACAGGAATCGAATGCAACCGGCGCAGGAACACTGCCAGCGCATCAACAATATTTTCA
CCTGAATCAGGATATTCTTCTAATACCTGGAATGCTGTTTTCCCAGGGATCGCAGTGGTGAGTAACCATG
CATCATCAGGAGTACGGATAAAATGCTTGATGGTCGGAAGAGGCATAAATTCCGTCAGCCAGTTTAGTCT
GACCATCTCATCTGTAACATCATTGGCAACGCTACCTTTGCCATGTTTCAGAAACAACTCTGGCGCATCG
GGCTTCCCATACAATCGATAGATTGTCGCACCTGATTGCCCGACATTATCGCGAGCCCATTTATACCCAT
ATAAATCAGCATCCATGTTGGAATTTAATCGCGGCCTAGAGCAAGACGTTTCCCGTTGAATATGGCTCAT
ACTCTTCCTTTTTCAATATTATTGAAGCATTTATCAGGGTTATTGTCTCATGAGCGGATACATATTTGAA
TGTATTTAGAAAAATAAACAAATAGGGGTTCCGCGCACATTTCCCCGAAAAGTGCCACCTGACGTCTAAG
AAACCATTATTATCATGACATTAACCTATAAAAATAGGCGTATCACGAGGCCCTTTCGTC
