>Addgene plasmid #121221 | pUC57-Kan_BR29_00106461 | depositor partial sequence | sequence record 230694 | BR29_00106461
TTGGTCTCTAATGGCTGCTCCAGAATTTTGTGCTTATTTTACTGGTTCTAATAAATCTAGGAGACAAGTT
GGTGTTGTTAGAATTGGTGAAATTGATACTATTATTGCTGATGGTACTGAATTGGTTGTTCATGCTCAAG
ATTCTAGATGTCAAGTTATTTTGGCTAATGGTAAACCAGGTCCAGAATGGTTGTCTGCTGATCCAGTTTG
AGCTTAGAGACCAA
