>Addgene plasmid #121221 | pUC57-Kan_BR29_00106461 | depositor partial sequence | sequence record 230695 | empty_vector
TCGCGCGTTTCGGTGATGACGGTGAAAACCTCTGACACATGCAGCTCCCGGAGACGGTCACAGCTTGTCT
GTAAGCGGATGCCGGGAGCAGACAAGCCCGTCAGGGCGCGTCAGCGGGTGTTGGCGGGTGTCGGGGCTGG
CTTAACTATGCGGCATCAGAGCAGATTGTACTGAGAGTGCACCATATGCGGTGTGAAATACCGCACAGAT
GCGTAAGGAGAAAATACCGCATCAGGCGCCATTCGCCATTCAGGCTGCGCAACTGTTGGGAAGGGCGATC
GGTGCGGGCCTCTTCGCTATTACGCCAGCTGGCGAAAGGGGGATGTGCTGCAAGGCGATTAAGTTGGGTA
ACGCCAGGGTTTTCCCAGTCACGACGTTGTAAAACGACGGCCAGTGAATTGACGCGTATTGGGATATCCC
AATGGCGCGCCGAGCTTGGCTCGAGCATGGTCATAGCTGTTTCCTGTGTGAAATTGTTATCCGCTCACAA
TTCCACACAACATACGAGCCGGAAGCATAAAGTGTAAAGCCTGGGGTGCCTAATGAGTGAGCTAACTCAC
ATTAATTGCGTTGCGCTCACTGCCCGCTTTCCAGTCGGGAAACCTGTCGTGCCAGCTGCATTAATGAATC
GGCCAACGCGCGGGGAGAGGCGGTTTGCGTATTGGGCGCTCTTCCGCTTCCTCGCTCACTGACTCGCTGC
GCTCGGTCGTTCGGCTGCGGCGAGCGGTATCAGCTCACTCAAAGGCGGTAATACGGTTATCCACAGAATC
AGGGGATAACGCAGGAAAGAACATGTGAGCAAAAGGCCAGCAAAAGGCCAGGAACCGTAAAAAGGCCGCG
TTGCTGGCGTTTTTCCATAGGCTCCGCCCCCCTGACGAGCATCACAAAAATCGACGCTCAAGTCAGAGGT
GGCGAAACCCGACAGGACTATAAAGATACCAGGCGTTTCCCCCTGGAAGCTCCCTCGTGCGCTCTCCTGT
TCCGACCCTGCCGCTTACCGGATACCTGTCCGCCTTTCTCCCTTCGGGAAGCGTGGCGCTTTCTCATAGC
TCACGCTGTAGGTATCTCAGTTCGGTGTAGGTCGTTCGCTCCAAGCTGGGCTGTGTGCACGAACCCCCCG
TTCAGCCCGACCGCTGCGCCTTATCCGGTAACTATCGTCTTGAGTCCAACCCGGTAAGACACGACTTATC
GCCACTGGCAGCAGCCACTGGTAACAGGATTAGCAGAGCGAGGTATGTAGGCGGTGCTACAGAGTTCTTG
AAGTGGTGGCCTAACTACGGCTACACTAGAAGAACAGTATTTGGTATCTGCGCTCTGCTGAAGCCAGTTA
CCTTCGGAAAAAGAGTTGGTAGCTCTTGATCCGGCAAACAAACCACCGCTGGTAGCGGTGGTTTTTTTGT
TTGCAAGCAGCAGATTACGCGCAGAAAAAAAGGATCTCAAGAAGATCCTTTGATCTTTTCTACGGGGTCT
GACGCTCAGTGGAACGAAAACTCACGTTAAGGGATTTTGGTCATGAGATTATCAAAAAGGATCTTCACCT
AGATCCTTTTAAATTAAAAATGAAGTTTTAAATCAATCTAAAGTATATATGAGTAAACTTGGTCTGACAG
TTAGAAAAACTCATCGAGCATCAAATGAAACTGCAATTTATTCATATCAGGATTATCAATACCATATTTT
TGAAAAAGCCGTTTCTGTAATGAAGGAGAAAACTCACCGAGGCAGTTCCATAGGATGGCAAGATCCTGGT
ATCGGTCTGCGATTCCGACTCGTCCAACATCAATACAACCTATTAATTTCCCCTCGTCAAAAATAAGGTT
ATCAAGTGAGAAATCACCATGAGTGACGACTGAATCCGGTGAGAATGGCAAAAGTTTATGCATTTCTTTC
CAGACTTGTTCAACAGGCCAGCCATTACGCTCGTCATCAAAATCACTCGCATCAACCAAACCGTTATTCA
TTCGTGATTGCGCCTGAGCGAGACGAAATACGCGATCGCTGTTAAAAGGACAATTACAAACAGGAATCGA
ATGCAACCGGCGCAGGAACACTGCCAGCGCATCAACAATATTTTCACCTGAATCAGGATATTCTTCTAAT
ACCTGGAATGCTGTTTTCCCAGGGATCGCAGTGGTGAGTAACCATGCATCATCAGGAGTACGGATAAAAT
GCTTGATGGTCGGAAGAGGCATAAATTCCGTCAGCCAGTTTAGTCTGACCATCTCATCTGTAACATCATT
GGCAACGCTACCTTTGCCATGTTTCAGAAACAACTCTGGCGCATCGGGCTTCCCATACAATCGATAGATT
GTCGCACCTGATTGCCCGACATTATCGCGAGCCCATTTATACCCATATAAATCAGCATCCATGTTGGAAT
TTAATCGCGGCCTAGAGCAAGACGTTTCCCGTTGAATATGGCTCATACTCTTCCTTTTTCAATATTATTG
AAGCATTTATCAGGGTTATTGTCTCATGAGCGGATACATATTTGAATGTATTTAGAAAAATAAACAAATA
GGGGTTCCGCGCACATTTCCCCGAAAAGTGCCACCTGACGTCTAAGAAACCATTATTATCATGACATTAA
CCTATAAAAATAGGCGTATCACGAGGCCCTTTCGTC
