>Addgene plasmid #121221 | pUC57-Kan_BR29_00106461 | addgene partial sequence | sequence record 237756 | M13-F20 5'-TGTAAAACGACGGCCAGT-3'
TTGGTCTCTAAGCTCAAACTGGATCAGCAGACAACCATTCTGGACCTGGTTTACCATTAGCCAAAATAAC
TTGACATCTAGAATCTTGAGCATGAACAACCAATTCAGTACCATCAGCAATAATAGTATCAATTTCACCA
ATTCTAACAACACCAACTTGTCTCCTAGATTTATTAGAACCAGTAAAATAAGCACAAAATTCTGGAGCAG
CCATTAGAGACCAAGTTCCATCCCAATGGCGCGCCGAGCTTGGCTCGAGCATGGTCATAGCTGTTTCCTG
TGTGAAATTGTTATCCGCTCACAATTCCACACAACATACGAGCCGGAAGCATAAAGTGTAAAGCCTGGGG
TGCCTAATGAGTGAGCTAACTCACATTAATTGCGTTGCGCTCACTGCCCGCTTTCCAGTCGGGAAACCTG
TCGTGCCAGCTGCATTAATGAATCGGCCAACGCGCGGGGAGAGGCGGTTTGCGTATTGGGCGCTCTTCCG
CTTCCTCGCTCACTGACTCGCTGCGCTCGGTCGTTCGGCTGCGGCGAGCGGTATCAGCTCACTCAAAGGC
GGTAATACGGTTATCCACAGAATCAGGGGATAACGCAGGAAAGAACATGTGAGCAAAAGGCCAGCAAAAG
GCCAGGAACCGTAAAAAGGCCGCGTTGCTGGCGTTTTTCCATAGGCTCCGCCCCCCTGACGAGCATCACA
AAAATCGACGCTCAAGTCAGAGGTGGCGAAACCCGACAGGACTATAAAGATACCAGGCGTTTCCCCCTGG
AAGCTCCCTCGTGCGCTCTCCTGTTCCGACCCTGCCGCTTACCGGATACCTGTCCGCCTTTCTCCCTTCG
GGAAGCGTGGCGCTTTCTCATAGCTCACGCTGTAGGTATCTCAGTTCGGTGTAGGTCGTTCGCTCCAAGC
TGGGCTGTGTGCACGAACCCCCCGTTCAGCCCGAC
